>Addgene plasmid #237002 | NanoBRET Assay Vector, NanoLuc-PRMT5 | addgene full sequence | sequence record 473377 | Addgene NGS Result
TCAATATTGGCCATTAGCCATATTATTCATTGGTTATATAGCATAAATCAATATTGGCTATTGGCCATTG
CATACGTTGTATCTATATCATAATATGTACATTTATATTGGCTCATGTCCAATATGACCGCCATGTTGGC
ATTGATTATTGACTAGTTATTAATAGTAATCAATTACGGGGTCATTAGTTCATAGCCCATATATGGAGTT
CCGCGTTACATAACTTACGGTAAATGGCCCGCCTGGCTGACCGCCCAACGACCCCCGCCCATTGACGTCA
ATAATGACGTATGTTCCCATAGTAACGCCAATAGGGACTTTCCATTGACGTCAATGGGTGGAGTATTTAC
GGTAAACTGCCCACTTGGCAGTACATCAAGTGTATCATATGCCAAGTCCGCCCCCTATTGACGTCAATGA
CGGTAAATGGCCCGCCTGGCATTATGCCCAGTACATGACCTTACGGGACTTTCCTACTTGGCAGTACATC
TACGTATTAGTCATCGCTATTACCATGGTGATGCGGTTTTGGCAGTACACCAATGGGCGTGGATAGCGGT
TTGACTCACGGGGATTTCCAAGTCTCCACCCCATTGACGTCAATGGGAGTTTGTTTTGGCACCAAAATCA
ACGGGACTTTCCAAAATGTCGTAATAACCCCGCCCCGTTGACGCAAATGGGCGGTAGGCGTGTACGGTGG
GAGGTCTATATAAGCAGAGCTGGTTTAGTGAACCGTCAGATCACTAGAAGCTTTATTGCGGTAGTTTATC
ACAGTTAAATTGCTAACGCAGTCAGTGCTTCTGACACAACAGTCTCGAACTTAAGCTGCAGAAGTTGGTC
GTGAGGCACTGGGCAGGTAAGTATCAAGGTTACAAGACAGGTTTAAGGAGACCAATAGAAACTGGGCTTG
TCGAGACAGAGAAGACTCTTGCGTTTCTGATAGGCACCTATTGGTCTTACTGACATCCACTTTGCCTTTC
TCTCCACAGGTGTCCACTCCCAGTTCAATTACAGCTCTTAAGGCTAGAGTATTAATACGACTCACTATAG
GGCTAGCGCTCACCATGGTCTTCACACTCGAAGATTTCGTTGGGGACTGGCGACAGACAGCCGGCTACAA
CCTGGACCAAGTCCTTGAACAGGGAGGTGTGTCCAGTTTGTTTCAGAATCTCGGGGTGTCCGTAACTCCG
ATCCAAAGGATTGTCCTGAGCGGTGAAAATGGGCTGAAGATCGACATCCATGTCATCATCCCGTATGAAG
GTCTGAGCGGCGACCAAATGGGCCAGATCGAAAAAATTTTTAAGGTGGTGTACCCTGTGGATGATCATCA
CTTTAAGGTGATCCTGCACTATGGCACACTGGTAATCGACGGGGTTACGCCGAACATGATCGACTATTTC
GGACGGCCGTATGAAGGCATCGCCGTGTTCGACGGCAAAAAGATCACTGTAACAGGGACCCTGTGGAACG
GCAACAAAATTATCGACGAGCGCCTGATCAACCCCGACGGCTCCCTGCTGTTCCGAGTAACCATCAACGG
AGTGACCGGCTGGCGGCTGTGCGAACGCATTCTGGCGGGCTCGAGCGGCGCGATCGCCATGGCGGCGATG
GCGGTCGGGGGTGCTGGTGGGAGCCGCGTGTCCAGCGGGAGGGACCTGAATTGCGTCCCCGAAATAGCTG
ACACACTAGGGGCTGTGGCCAAGCAGGGGTTTGATTTCCTCTGCATGCCTGTCTTCCATCCGCGTTTCAA
GAGGGAGTTCATTCAGGAACCTGCTAAGAATCGGCCCGGTCCCCAGACACGATCAGACCTACTGCTGTCA
GGAAGGGACTGGAATACGCTAATTGTGGGAAAGCTTTCTCCATGGATTCGTCCAGACTCAAAAGTGGAGA
AGATTCGCAGGAACTCCGAGGCGGCCATGTTACAGGAGCTGAATTTTGGTGCATATTTGGGTCTTCCAGC
TTTCCTGCTGCCCCTTAATCAGGAAGATAACACCAACCTGGCCAGAGTTTTGACCAACCACATCCACACT
GGCCATCACTCTTCCATGTTCTGGATGCGGGTACCCTTGGTGGCACCAGAGGACCTGAGAGATGATATAA
TTGAGAATGCACCAACTACACACACAGAGGAGTACAGTGGGGAGGAGAAAACGTGGATGTGGTGGCACAA
CTTCCGGACTTTGTGTGACTATAGTAAGAGGATTGCAGTGGCTCTTGAAATTGGGGCTGACCTCCCATCT
AATCATGTCATTGATCGCTGGCTTGGGGAGCCCATCAAAGCAGCCATTCTCCCCACTAGCATTTTCCTGA
CCAATAAGAAGGGATTTCCTGTTCTTTCTAAGATGCACCAGAGGCTCATCTTCCGGCTCCTCAAGTTGGA
GGTGCAGTTCATCATCACAGGCACCAACCACCACTCAGAGAAGGAGTTCTGCTCCTACCTCCAATACCTG
GAATACTTAAGCCAGAACCGTCCTCCACCTAATGCCTATGAACTCTTTGCCAAGGGCTATGAAGACTATC
TGCAGTCCCCGCTTCAGCCACTGATGGACAATCTGGAATCTCAGACATATGAAGTGTTTGAAAAGGACCC
CATCAAATACTCTCAGTACCAGCAGGCCATCTATAAATGTCTGCTAGACCGAGTACCAGAAGAGGAGAAG
GATACCAATGTCCAGGTACTGATGGTGCTGGGAGCAGGACGGGGACCCCTGGTGAACGCTTCCCTGCGGG
CAGCCAAGCAGGCCGACCGGCGGATAAAGCTGTATGCTGTGGAGAAAAACCCAAATGCCGTGGTGACGCT
AGAGAACTGGCAGTTTGAAGAATGGGGAAGCCAAGTGACCGTAGTCTCATCAGACATGAGGGAATGGGTG
GCTCCAGAGAAAGCAGACATCATTGTCAGTGAGCTTCTGGGCTCATTTGCTGACAATGAATTGTCGCCTG
AGTGCCTGGATGGAGCCCAGCACTTCCTAAAAGATGATGGTGTGAGCATCCCCGGGGAGTACACTTCCTT
TCTGGCTCCCATCTCTTCCTCCAAGCTGTACAATGAGGTCCGAGCCTGTAGGGAGAAGGACCGTGACCCT
GAGGCCCAGTTTGAGATGCCTTATGTGGTACGGCTGCACAACTTCCACCAGCTCTCTGCACCCCAGCCCT
GTTTCACCTTCAGCCATCCCAACAGAGATCCTATGATTGACAACAACCGCTATTGCACCTTGGAATTTCC
TGTGGAGGTGAACACAGTACTACATGGCTTTGCCGGCTACTTTGAGACTGTGCTTTATCAGGACATCACT
CTGAGTATCCGTCCAGAGACTCACTCTCCTGGGATGTTCTCATGGTTTCCCATCCTCTTCCCTATTAAGC
AGCCCATAACGGTACGTGAAGGCCAAACCATCTGTGTGCGTTTCTGGCGATGCAGCAATTCCAAGAAGGT
GTGGTATGAGTGGGCTGTGACAGCACCAGTCTGTTCTGCTATTCATAACCCCACAGGCCGCTCATATACC
ATTGGCCTCGTTTAAACGAATTCGGGCTCGGTACCCGGGGATCCTCTAGATTTGGGCCCAATTCCTGCAG
GATTTTGCGGCCGCTTGCTGAGTTGGCTGCTGCCACCGCTGAGCAATAACTAGCATAACCCCTTGGCCGC
TTCGAGCAGACATGATAAGATACATTGATGAGTTTGGACAAACCACAACTAGAATGCAGTGAAAAAAATG
CTTTATTTGTGAAATTTGTGATGCTATTGCTTTATTTGTAACCATTATAAGCTGCAATAAACAAGTTAAC
AACAACAATTGCATTCATTTTATGTTTCAGGTTCAGGGGGAGATGTGGGAGGTTTTTTTAAGCAAGTAAA
ACCTCTACAAATGTGGTAAAATCGAATTTTAACAAAATATTAACGCTTACAATTTCCTGATGCGGTATTT
TCTCCTTACGCATCTGTGCGGTATTTCACACCGCATACGCGGATCTGCGCAGCACCATGGCCTGAAATAA
CCTCTGAAAGAGGAACTTGGTTAGGTACCTTCTGAGGCGGAAAGAACCAGCTGTGGAATGTGTGTCAGTT
AGGGTGTGGAAAGTCCCCAGGCTCCCCAGCAGGCAGAAGTATGCAAAGCATGCATCTCAATTAGTCAGCA
ACCAGGTGTGGAAAGTCCCCAGGCTCCCCAGCAGGCAGAAGTATGCAAAGCATGCATCTCAATTAGTCAG
CAACCATAGTCCCGCCCCTAACTCCGCCCATCCCGCCCCTAACTCCGCCCAGTTCCGCCCATTCTCCGCC
CCATGGCTGACTAATTTTTTTTATTTATGCAGAGGCCGAGGCCGCCTCGGCCTCTGAGCTATTCCAGAAG
TAGTGAGGAGGCTTTTTTGGAGGCCTAGGCTTTTGCAAAAAGCTCGATTCTTCTGACACTAGCGCCACCA
TGAAGAAGCCCGAACTCACCGCTACCAGCGTTGAAAAATTTCTCATCGAGAAGTTCGACAGTGTGAGCGA
CCTGATGCAGTTGTCGGAGGGCGAAGAGAGCCGAGCCTTCAGCTTCGATGTCGGCGGACGCGGCTATGTA
CTGCGGGTGAATAGCTGCGCTGATGGCTTCTACAAAGACCGCTACGTGTACCGCCACTTCGCCAGCGCTG
CACTACCCATCCCCGAAGTGTTGGACATCGGCGAGTTCAGCGAGAGCCTGACATACTGCATCAGTAGACG
CGCCCAAGGCGTTACTCTCCAAGACCTCCCCGAAACAGAGCTGCCTGCTGTGTTACAGCCTGTCGCCGAA
GCTATGGATGCTATTGCCGCCGCCGACCTCAGTCAAACCAGCGGCTTCGGCCCATTCGGGCCCCAAGGCA
TCGGCCAGTACACAACCTGGCGGGATTTCATTTGCGCCATTGCTGATCCCCATGTCTACCACTGGCAGAC
CGTGATGGACGACACCGTGTCCGCCAGCGTAGCTCAAGCCCTGGACGAACTGATGCTGTGGGCCGAAGAC
TGTCCCGAGGTGCGCCACCTCGTCCATGCCGACTTCGGCAGCAACAACGTCCTGACCGACAACGGCCGCA
TCACCGCCGTAATCGACTGGTCCGAAGCTATGTTCGGGGACAGTCAGTACGAGGTGGCCAACATCTTCTT
CTGGCGGCCCTGGCTGGCTTGCATGGAGCAGCAGACTCGCTACTTCGAGCGCCGGCATCCCGAGCTGGCC
GGCAGCCCTCGTCTGCGAGCCTACATGCTGCGCATCGGCCTGGATCAGCTCTACCAGAGCCTCGTGGACG
GCAACTTCGACGATGCTGCCTGGGCTCAAGGCCGCTGCGATGCCATCGTCCGCAGCGGGGCCGGCACCGT
CGGTCGCACACAAATCGCTCGCCGGAGCGCAGCCGTATGGACCGACGGCTGCGTCGAGGTGCTGGCCGAC
AGCGGCAACCGCCGGCCCAGTACACGACCGCGCGCTAAGGAGGTAGGTCGAGTTTAGACTCTAGCCATCA
CGATGGCCGCAATAAAATATCTTTATTTTCATTACATCTGTGTGTTGGTTTTTTGTGTGAATCGATAGCG
ATAAGGATCCTCTTTGCGCTTGCGTTTTCCCTTGTCCAGATAGCCCAGTAGCTGACATTCATCCGGGGTC
AGCACCGTTTCTGCGGACTGGCTTTCTACGTAATGGTTTCTTAGACGTCAGGTGGCACTTTTCGGGGAAA
TGTGCGCGGAACCCCTATTTGTTTATTTTTCTAAATACATTCAAATATGTATCCGCTCATGAGACAATAA
CCCTGATAAATGCTTCAATAATATTGAAAAAGGAAGAGTATGAGTATTCAACATTTCCGTGTCGCCCTTA
TTCCCTTTTTTGCGGCATTTTGCCTTCCTGTTTTTGCTCACCCAGAAACGCTGGTGAAAGTAAAAGATGC
TGAAGATCAGTTGGGTGCACGAGTGGGTTACATCGAACTGGATCTCAACAGCGGTAAGATCCTTGAGAGT
TTTCGCCCCGAAGAACGTTTTCCAATGATGAGCACTTTCAAAGTTCTGCTATGTGGCGCGGTATTATCCC
GTATTGACGCCGGGCAAGAGCAACTCGGTCGCCGCATACACTATTCTCAGAATGACTTGGTTGAGTACTC
ACCAGTCACAGAAAAGCATCTTACGGATGGCATGACAGTAAGAGAATTATGCAGTGCTGCCATAACCATG
AGTGATAACACTGCGGCCAACTTACTTCTGACAACTATCGGAGGACCGAAGGAGCTAACCGCTTTTTTGC
ACAACATGGGGGATCATGTAACTCGCCTTGATCGTTGGGAACCGGAGCTGAATGAAGCCATACCAAACGA
CGAGCGTGACACCACGATGCCTGTAGCAATGGCAACAACGTTGCGCAAACTATTAACTGGCGAACTACTT
ACTCTAGCTTCCCGGCAACAATTAATAGACTGGATGGAGGCGGATAAAGTTGCAGGACCACTTCTGCGCT
CGGCCCTTCCGGCTGGCTGGTTTATTGCTGATAAATCTGGAGCCGGTGAGCGTGGGTCTCGCGGTATCAT
TGCAGCACTGGGGCCAGATGGTAAGCCCTCCCGTATCGTAGTTATCTACACGACGGGGAGTCAGGCAACT
ATGGATGAACGAAATAGACAGATCGCTGAGATAGGTGCCTCACTGATTAAGCATTGGTAATTCGAAATGA
CCGACCAAGCGACGCCCAACCGGTATCAGCTCACTCAAAGGCGGTAATACGGTTATCCACAGAATCAGGG
GATAACGCAGGAAAGAACATGTGAGCAAAAGGCCAGCAAAAGGCCAGGAACCGTAAAAAGGCCGCGTTGC
TGGCGTTTTTCCATAGGCTCCGCCCCCCTGACGAGCATCACAAAAATCGACGCTCAAGTCAGAGGTGGCG
AAACCCGACAGGACTATAAAGATACCAGGCGTTTCCCCCTGGAAGCTCCCTCGTGCGCTCTCCTGTTCCG
ACCCTGCCGCTTACCGGATACCTGTCCGCCTTTCTCCCTTCGGGAAGCGTGGCGCTTTCTCATAGCTCAC
GCTGTAGGTATCTCAGTTCGGTGTAGGTCGTTCGCTCCAAGCTGGGCTGTGTGCACGAACCCCCCGTTCA
GCCCGACCGCTGCGCCTTATCCGGTAACTATCGTCTTGAGTCCAACCCGGTAAGACACGACTTATCGCCA
CTGGCAGCAGCCACTGGTAACAGGATTAGCAGAGCGAGGTATGTAGGCGGTGCTACAGAGTTCTTGAAGT
GGTGGCCTAACTACGGCTACACTAGAAGGACAGTATTTGGTATCTGCGCTCTGCTGAAGCCAGTTACCTT
CGGAAAAAGAGTTGGTAGCTCTTGATCCGGCAAACAAACCACCGCTGGTAGCGGTGGTTTTTTTGTTTGC
AAGCAGCAGATTACGCGCAGAAAAAAAGGATTTCAAGAAGATCCTTTGATCTTTTCTACGGGGTCTGACG
CTCAGTGGAACGAAAACTCACGTTAAGGGATTTTGGTCATGAGATTATCAAAAAGGATCTTCACCTAGAT
CCTTTTATAGTCCGGAAATACAGGAACGCACGCTGGATGGCCCTTCGCTGGGATGGTGAAACCATGAAAA
ATGGCAGCTTCAGTGGATTAAGTGGGGGTAATGTGGCCTGTACCCTCTGGTTGCATAGGTATTCATACGG
TTAAAATTTATCAGGCGCGATTGCGGCAGTTTTTCGGGTGGTTTGTTGCCATTTTTACCTGTCTGCTGCC
GTGATCGCGCTGAACGCGTTTTAGCGGTGCGTACAATTAAGGGATTATGGTAAATCCACTTACTGTCTGC
CCTCGTAGCCATCGAGATAAACCGCAGTACTCCGGCCACGATGCGTCCGGCGTAGAGGATCGAGATCT
Features (pLannotate 1.2.2; 21 found; start..end, strand, type, name):
    140..517     +  enhancer       CMV enhancer: human cytomegalovirus immediate early enhancer
    519..718     +  promoter       CMV promoter: human cytomegalovirus (CMV) immediate early promoter
    857..989     +  intron         chimeric intron: chimera between introns from human β-globin and immunoglobulin heavy chain genes
   1033..1051    +  promoter       T7 promoter: promoter for bacteriophage T7 RNA polymerase
   1065..1577    +  CDS            Nluc: NanoLuc® luciferase human codon-optimized
   1599..3509    +  CDS            PRMT5: ANM5_HUMAN - Also known as HRMT1L5, IBP72, JBP1, SKB1. Experimental evidence at protein level: Swiss-Prot protein existence level 1. Arginine methyltransferase that can both catalyze the formation of omega-N monomethylarginine (MMA) and symmetrical dimethylarginine (sDMA), with a preference for the formation of MMA (PubMed:10531356, PubMed:11152681, PubMed:11747828, PubMed:12411503, PubMed:15737618, PubMed:17709427, PubMed:20159986, PubMed:20810653, PubMed:21258366, PubMed:21917714, PubMed:22269951, PubMed:21081503). Specifically mediates the symmetrical dimethylation of arginine residues in t
   3518..3550    +  misc_feature   MCS (fragment): pUC18/19 multiple cloning site
   3587..3612    +  CDS            SET1 (fragment): solubility-enhancement tag derived from T7 phage gene 10B
   3620..3636    +  terminator     T7 terminator (fragment): transcription terminator for bacteriophage T7 RNA polymerase
   3656..3777    -  polyA_signal   SV40 poly(A) signal: SV40 polyadenylation signal
   3800..3868    -  CDS            large T antigen (fragment): large T antigen from SV40 (simian virus 40)
   3873..3905    +  rep_origin     M13 ori (fragment): M13 bacteriophage origin of replication; arrow indicates direction of (+) strand synthesis
   3906..3957    -  misc_feature   bom (fragment): basis of mobility region from pBR322
   4022..4379    +  promoter       SV40 promoter: SV40 enhancer and early promoter
   4410..5432    +  CDS            hph: KHYB_ECOLX - Experimental evidence at protein level: Swiss-Prot protein existence level 1. The aminoglycoside phosphotransferases achieve inactivation of their antibiotic substrates by phosphorylation. Only phosphorylates hygromycin and closely related compounds such as demethyl analogs and destomycin. From Escherichia coli.
   5471..5519    +  polyA_signal   poly(A) signal: synthetic polyadenylation signal
   5540..5632    -  CDS            tnpA (fragment): TN5P_ECOLX - Also known as tnp. Experimental evidence at protein level: Swiss-Prot protein existence level 1. Mediates transposition of transposon Tn5 by a 'cut and paste' mechanism. First, the monomeric transposase binds the 19 bp inverted DNA repeats flanking the transposon. Then, dimerization of the DNA- bound transposase creates a synaptic DNA complex. After nicking of the first DNA strand, excision of the transposon proceeds through a series of intermediates. The transposase then mediates the insertion of the transposon at a new site by strand transfer. The activity of the wild- type tran
   5675..5779    +  promoter       AmpR promoter: bla
   5780..6640    +  CDS            AmpR: β-lactamase; bla; confers resistance to ampicillin, carbenicillin, and related antibiotics
   6798..7386    -  rep_origin     ori: high-copy-number ColE1/pMB1/pBR322/pUC origin of replication
   7502..7785    +  misc_feature   cer region: ColE1-derived recombination site that helps to maintain plasmids as monomers
