[The description below was written by a language model from this plasmid's Addgene catalogue record and pLannotate feature annotations shown in this document.]
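Description:
NanoBRET Assay Vector, NanoLuc-PRMT5 is a 7.8 kb mammalian expression plasmid built on the pNLF1-N [CMV/Hygro] backbone. It encodes human PRMT5, with no recorded mutations, fused at its N terminus to NanoLuc luciferase. In bacteria it is maintained at high copy through a ColE1/pUC-type origin and selected with ampicillin via the β-lactamase gene. A ColE1-derived cer site is also annotated, which helps resolve plasmid multimers into monomers. For selection in mammalian cells, an SV40 enhancer/early promoter drives the hygromycin phosphotransferase gene (hph), followed by a synthetic polyadenylation signal.

The expression cassette begins with the human cytomegalovirus immediate-early enhancer and promoter. Next comes a chimeric β-globin/immunoglobulin heavy-chain intron, which generally improves transcript processing and expression. A T7 promoter sits just upstream of the coding region and could support in vitro transcription. The human codon-optimized NanoLuc open reading frame is separated from the PRMT5 coding sequence by a short gap, consistent with a linker, and an SV40 polyadenylation signal lies downstream. Several short annotated fragments (MCS, T7 terminator, SET1, large T antigen, M13 ori, bom, tnpA) appear to be partial matches to backbone sequence rather than functional elements.

PRMT5 is an arginine methyltransferase that produces monomethyl- and symmetric dimethylarginine. As the name indicates, the construct is intended for NanoBRET assays, in which the NanoLuc-tagged protein serves as the bioluminescent energy donor to a nearby fluorescent acceptor. Such assays are commonly used to measure compound binding or protein interactions in live cells, although the record does not specify the particular assay format.
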