Addgene plasmid #237002: NanoBRET Assay Vector, NanoLuc-PRMT5
Depositing lab: Promega Corporation.
Backbone
  Vector backbone: pNLF1-N [CMV/Hygro] Vector
  Vector type: Mammalian Expression
  Selectable markers: Hygromycin
Growth in bacteria
  Bacterial resistance: Ampicillin, 100 μg/mL
  Growth temperature: 37°C
  Growth strain: DH5alpha
  Copy number: High Copy
Gene/Insert
  Gene/Insert name: PRMT5
  Species: H. sapiens (human)
  Mutation: None
  Entrez Gene: PRMT5 (a.k.a. HRMT1L5, HSL7, IBP72, JBP1, SKB1, SKB1Hs)
  Promoter: CMV
  Tag / fusion protein: NanoLuc (R) (N terminal on backbone)
  Cloning method: Other
How to cite: NanoBRET Assay Vector, NanoLuc-PRMT5 was a gift from Promega Corporation (Addgene plasmid # 237002 ; http://n2t.net/addgene:237002 ; RRID:Addgene_237002)
